Addgene plasmid #178113: pT7-PEmax for IVT
Purpose: Template for in vitro transcription of PEmax
Depositing lab: David Liu. Depositing organization: Broad Institute. Publication: Enhanced prime editing systems by manipulating cellular determinants of editing outcomes. Chen PJ, Hussmann JA, Yan J, Knipping F, Ravisankar P, Chen PF, Chen C, Nelson JW, Newby GA, Sahin M, Osborn MJ, Weissman JS, Adamson B, Liu DR. Cell. 2021 Oct 28;184(22):5635-5652.e29. doi: 10.1016/j.cell.2021.09.018. PubMed 34653350.
Backbone
  Vector backbone: pT7
  Modifications to backbone: Inactivated T7 promoter to prevent transcription from plasmid
  Vector type: Template for in vitro transcription
Growth in bacteria
  Bacterial resistance: Ampicillin, 100 μg/mL
  Growth temperature: 37°C
  Growth strain: NEB Stable
  Copy number: High Copy
Gene/Insert
  Gene/Insert name: PEmax (alt name: SV40_bpNLS-SpCas9(R221K,N394K,H840A)-SGGSx2-SV40_bpNLS-SGGSx2-MMLV_RT(D200N, T306K, W313F, T330P, L603W)-SV40_bpNLS-cMyc_NLS)
  Species: Synthetic; SpCas9 is from Streptococcus pyogenes; MMLV_RT is from the Moloney murine leukemia virus
  Insert size (bp): 6393
  Mutation: Detailed in manuscript
  Promoter: T7 (inactivated)
  Tag / fusion protein: SV40 bpNLS (N terminal on insert); SV40 bpNLS (C terminal on insert); c-Myc NLS (C terminal on insert)
  Cloning method: Ligation Independent Cloning
  Sequencing primers: 5′ CMV-forward; 3′ BGH-reverse
Terms and licenses: Academic/Nonprofit Terms; Industry Terms: Not Available to Industry
Depositor comments: Addgene's NGS results identified a one base pair mismatch in the RT region of the plasmid relative to the depositor's reference sequence. The mismatch does not impact the amino acid sequence and is not predicted to impact plasmid function.
How to cite: pT7-PEmax for IVT was a gift from David Liu (Addgene plasmid # 178113 ; http://n2t.net/addgene:178113 ; RRID:Addgene_178113)
