[The description below was written by a language model from this plasmid's Addgene catalogue record and pLannotate feature annotations shown in this document.]
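Description:
pT7-PEmax for IVT is a bacterial plasmid that serves as a DNA template source for in vitro transcription of mRNA encoding the PEmax prime editor. It is propagated in E. coli as a high-copy plasmid, with a ColE1/pUC-type origin of replication and an ampicillin resistance gene (β-lactamase under its own promoter). The pT7 backbone carries a deliberately inactivated T7 promoter so that the plasmid itself is not transcribed by T7 polymerase. The record does not spell out how an active promoter is supplied when the transcription template is prepared. The automated annotation of the 9,874 nt sequence does not call a T7 promoter at all, but it does find a CMV enhancer and promoter upstream of the coding region and a bGH polyadenylation signal downstream. These elements, consistent with the listed CMV-forward and BGH-reverse sequencing primers, suggest the backbone derives from a mammalian expression vector. Remnants of lac regulatory sequence and a pBR322 bom fragment are also present.

The roughly 6.4 kb insert is a synthetic fusion. It comprises an N-terminal bipartite SV40 NLS, Streptococcus pyogenes Cas9 carrying R221K, N394K and the H840A nickase mutation, and a flexible SGGS-repeat linker containing another bipartite SV40 NLS. This is followed by an engineered Moloney murine leukemia virus reverse transcriptase (D200N, T306K, W313F, T330P, L603W) and C-terminal bipartite SV40 and c-Myc NLSs. The annotation software labels these segments "dCas9 (fragment)" and "gag-pol (fragment)", which are nearest-match names for the nickase and reverse transcriptase domains rather than accurate descriptions. Repository sequencing found a single silent base mismatch in the reverse transcriptase region, which is not expected to affect function. The resulting mRNA is intended for delivering the prime editor to cells for prime editing experiments.
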