Features (pLannotate 1.2.2; 15 found; start..end, strand, type, name):
      1..204     +  promoter       CMV promoter: human cytomegalovirus (CMV) immediate early promoter
    361..4462    +  CDS            dCas9 (fragment): catalytically dead mutant of the Cas9 endonuclease from the Streptococcus pyogenes Type II CRISPR/Cas system RNA-guided DNA-binding protein that lacks endonuclease activity due to the D10A mutation in the RuvC catalytic domain and the N863A mutation in the HNH catalytic domain
   4564..6594    +  CDS            gag-pol (fragment): POL_MLVMS - Experimental evidence at protein level: Swiss-Prot protein existence level 1. [Integrase]: Catalyzes viral DNA integration into the host chromosome, by performing a series of DNA cutting and joining reactions. This enzyme activity takes place after virion entry into a cell and reverse transcription of the RNA genome in dsDNA. The first step in the integration process is 3' processing. This step requires a complex comprising the viral genome, matrix protein and integrase. This complex is called the pre-integration complex (PIC). The integrase protein removes 2 nucleotides from each
   6804..7028    +  polyA_signal   bGH poly(A) signal: bovine growth hormone polyadenylation signal
   7032..7053    +  promoter       SV40 promoter (fragment): SV40 enhancer and early promoter
   7058..7074    +  misc_feature   MCS (fragment): pBluescript multiple cloning site
   7123..7139    -  protein_bind   lac operator: The lac repressor binds to the lac operator to inhibit transcription in E. coli. This inhibition can be relieved by adding lactose or isopropyl-β-D-thiogalactopyranoside (IPTG). lac repressor encoded by lacI
   7147..7177    -  promoter       lac promoter: promoter for the E. coli lac operon
   7192..7213    -  protein_bind   CAP binding site: CAP binding activates transcription in the presence of cAMP. E. coli catabolite activator protein
   7226..7318    -  CDS            lacI (fragment): lac repressor; lacI; The lac repressor binds to the lac operator to inhibit transcription in E. coli. This inhibition can be relieved by adding lactose or isopropyl-β-D-thiogalactopyranoside (IPTG).
   7501..8089    -  rep_origin     ori: high-copy-number ColE1/pMB1/pBR322/pUC origin of replication
   8260..9120    -  CDS            AmpR: β-lactamase; bla; confers resistance to ampicillin, carbenicillin, and related antibiotics
   9121..9225    -  promoter       AmpR promoter: bla
   9296..9340    -  misc_feature   bom (fragment): basis of mobility region from pBR322
   9495..9874    +  enhancer       CMV enhancer: human cytomegalovirus immediate early enhancer
>Addgene plasmid #178113 | pT7-PEmax for IVT | addgene full sequence | sequence record 349065 | Addgene NGS Result
GTGATGCGGTTTTGGCAGTACATCAATGGGCGTGGATAGCGGTTTGACTCACGGGGATTTCCAAGTCTCC
ACCCCATTGACGTCAATGGGAGTTTGTTTTGGCACCAAAATCAACGGGACTTTCCAAAATGTCGTAACAA
CTCCGCCCCATTGACGCAAATGGGCGGTAGGCGTGTACGGTGGGAGGTCTATATAAGCAGAGCTGGTTTA
GTGAACCGTCAGATCTCGAGCTCGGTACCTAATACGACACACTATAAGGAAATAAGAGAGAAAAGAAGAG
TAAGAAGAAATATAAGAGCCACCATGAAACGGACAGCCGACGGAAGCGAGTTCGAGTCACCAAAGAAGAA
GCGGAAAGTCGACAAGAAGTACAGCATCGGCCTGGACATCGGCACCAACTCTGTGGGCTGGGCCGTGATC
ACCGACGAGTACAAGGTGCCCAGCAAGAAATTCAAGGTGCTGGGCAACACCGACCGGCACAGCATCAAGA
AGAACCTGATCGGAGCCCTGCTGTTCGACAGCGGCGAAACAGCCGAGGCCACCCGGCTGAAGAGAACCGC
CAGAAGAAGATACACCAGACGGAAGAACCGGATCTGCTATCTGCAAGAGATCTTCAGCAACGAGATGGCC
AAGGTGGACGACAGCTTCTTCCACAGACTGGAAGAGTCCTTCCTGGTGGAAGAGGATAAGAAGCACGAGC
GGCACCCCATCTTCGGCAACATCGTGGACGAGGTGGCCTACCACGAGAAGTACCCCACCATCTACCACCT
GAGAAAGAAACTGGTGGACAGCACCGACAAGGCCGACCTGCGGCTGATCTATCTGGCCCTGGCCCACATG
ATCAAGTTCCGGGGCCACTTCCTGATCGAGGGCGACCTGAACCCCGACAACAGCGACGTGGACAAGCTGT
TCATCCAGCTGGTGCAGACCTACAACCAGCTGTTCGAGGAAAACCCCATCAACGCCAGCGGCGTGGACGC
CAAGGCCATCCTGTCTGCCAGACTGAGCAAGAGCAGAAAGCTGGAAAATCTGATCGCCCAGCTGCCCGGC
GAGAAGAAGAATGGCCTGTTCGGAAACCTGATTGCCCTGAGCCTGGGCCTGACCCCCAACTTCAAGAGCA
ACTTCGACCTGGCCGAGGATGCCAAACTGCAGCTGAGCAAGGACACCTACGACGACGACCTGGACAACCT
GCTGGCCCAGATCGGCGACCAGTACGCCGACCTGTTTCTGGCCGCCAAGAACCTGTCCGACGCCATCCTG
CTGAGCGACATCCTGAGAGTGAACACCGAGATCACCAAGGCCCCCCTGAGCGCCTCTATGATCAAGAGAT
ACGACGAGCACCACCAGGACCTGACCCTGCTGAAAGCTCTCGTGCGGCAGCAGCTGCCTGAGAAGTACAA
AGAGATTTTCTTCGACCAGAGCAAGAACGGCTACGCCGGCTACATTGACGGCGGAGCCAGCCAGGAAGAG
TTCTACAAGTTCATCAAGCCCATCCTGGAAAAGATGGACGGCACCGAGGAACTGCTCGTGAAGCTGAAGA
GAGAGGACCTGCTGCGGAAGCAGCGGACCTTCGACAACGGCAGCATCCCCCACCAGATCCACCTGGGAGA
GCTGCACGCCATTCTGCGGCGGCAGGAAGATTTTTACCCATTCCTGAAGGACAACCGGGAAAAGATCGAG
AAGATCCTGACCTTCCGCATCCCCTACTACGTGGGCCCTCTGGCCAGGGGAAACAGCAGATTCGCCTGGA
TGACCAGAAAGAGCGAGGAAACCATCACCCCCTGGAACTTCGAGGAAGTGGTGGACAAGGGCGCTTCCGC
CCAGAGCTTCATCGAGCGGATGACCAACTTCGATAAGAACCTGCCCAACGAGAAGGTGCTGCCCAAGCAC
AGCCTGCTGTACGAGTACTTCACCGTGTATAACGAGCTGACCAAAGTGAAATACGTGACCGAGGGAATGA
GAAAGCCCGCCTTCCTGAGCGGCGAGCAGAAAAAGGCCATCGTGGACCTGCTGTTCAAGACCAACCGGAA
AGTGACCGTGAAGCAGCTGAAAGAGGACTACTTCAAGAAAATCGAGTGCTTCGACTCCGTGGAAATCTCC
GGCGTGGAAGATCGGTTCAACGCCTCCCTGGGCACATACCACGATCTGCTGAAAATTATCAAGGACAAGG
ACTTCCTGGACAATGAGGAAAACGAGGACATTCTGGAAGATATCGTGCTGACCCTGACACTGTTTGAGGA
CAGAGAGATGATCGAGGAACGGCTGAAAACCTATGCCCACCTGTTCGACGACAAAGTGATGAAGCAGCTG
AAGCGGCGGAGATACACCGGCTGGGGCAGGCTGAGCCGGAAGCTGATCAACGGCATCCGGGACAAGCAGT
CCGGCAAGACAATCCTGGATTTCCTGAAGTCCGACGGCTTCGCCAACAGAAACTTCATGCAGCTGATCCA
CGACGACAGCCTGACCTTTAAAGAGGACATCCAGAAAGCCCAGGTGTCCGGCCAGGGCGATAGCCTGCAC
GAGCACATTGCCAATCTGGCCGGCAGCCCCGCCATTAAGAAGGGCATCCTGCAGACAGTGAAGGTGGTGG
ACGAGCTCGTGAAAGTGATGGGCCGGCACAAGCCCGAGAACATCGTGATCGAAATGGCCAGAGAGAACCA
GACCACCCAGAAGGGACAGAAGAACAGCCGCGAGAGAATGAAGCGGATCGAAGAGGGCATCAAAGAGCTG
GGCAGCCAGATCCTGAAAGAACACCCCGTGGAAAACACCCAGCTGCAGAACGAGAAGCTGTACCTGTACT
ACCTGCAGAATGGGCGGGATATGTACGTGGACCAGGAACTGGACATCAACCGGCTGTCCGACTACGATGT
GGACGCTATCGTGCCTCAGAGCTTTCTGAAGGACGACTCCATCGACAACAAGGTGCTGACCAGAAGCGAC
AAGAACCGGGGCAAGAGCGACAACGTGCCCTCCGAAGAGGTCGTGAAGAAGATGAAGAACTACTGGCGGC
AGCTGCTGAACGCCAAGCTGATTACCCAGAGAAAGTTCGACAATCTGACCAAGGCCGAGAGAGGCGGCCT
GAGCGAACTGGATAAGGCCGGCTTCATCAAGAGACAGCTGGTGGAAACCCGGCAGATCACAAAGCACGTG
GCACAGATCCTGGACTCCCGGATGAACACTAAGTACGACGAGAATGACAAGCTGATCCGGGAAGTGAAAG
TGATCACCCTGAAGTCCAAGCTGGTGTCCGATTTCCGGAAGGATTTCCAGTTTTACAAAGTGCGCGAGAT
CAACAACTACCACCACGCCCACGACGCCTACCTGAACGCCGTCGTGGGAACCGCCCTGATCAAAAAGTAC
CCTAAGCTGGAAAGCGAGTTCGTGTACGGCGACTACAAGGTGTACGACGTGCGGAAGATGATCGCCAAGA
GCGAGCAGGAAATCGGCAAGGCTACCGCCAAGTACTTCTTCTACAGCAACATCATGAACTTTTTCAAGAC
CGAGATTACCCTGGCCAACGGCGAGATCCGGAAGCGGCCTCTGATCGAGACAAACGGCGAAACCGGGGAG
ATCGTGTGGGATAAGGGCCGGGATTTTGCCACCGTGCGGAAAGTGCTGAGCATGCCCCAAGTGAATATCG
TGAAAAAGACCGAGGTGCAGACAGGCGGCTTCAGCAAAGAGTCTATCCTGCCCAAGAGGAACAGCGATAA
GCTGATCGCCAGAAAGAAGGACTGGGACCCTAAGAAGTACGGCGGCTTCGACAGCCCCACCGTGGCCTAT
TCTGTGCTGGTGGTGGCCAAAGTGGAAAAGGGCAAGTCCAAGAAACTGAAGAGTGTGAAAGAGCTGCTGG
GGATCACCATCATGGAAAGAAGCAGCTTCGAGAAGAATCCCATCGACTTTCTGGAAGCCAAGGGCTACAA
AGAAGTGAAAAAGGACCTGATCATCAAGCTGCCTAAGTACTCCCTGTTCGAGCTGGAAAACGGCCGGAAG
AGAATGCTGGCCTCTGCCGGCGAACTGCAGAAGGGAAACGAACTGGCCCTGCCCTCCAAATATGTGAACT
TCCTGTACCTGGCCAGCCACTATGAGAAGCTGAAGGGCTCCCCCGAGGATAATGAGCAGAAACAGCTGTT
TGTGGAACAGCACAAGCACTACCTGGACGAGATCATCGAGCAGATCAGCGAGTTCTCCAAGAGAGTGATC
CTGGCCGACGCTAATCTGGACAAAGTGCTGTCCGCCTACAACAAGCACCGGGATAAGCCCATCAGAGAGC
AGGCCGAGAATATCATCCACCTGTTTACCCTGACCAATCTGGGAGCCCCTGCCGCCTTCAAGTACTTTGA
CACCACCATCGACCGGAAGAGGTACACCAGCACCAAAGAGGTGCTGGACGCCACCCTGATCCACCAGAGC
ATCACCGGCCTGTACGAGACACGGATCGACCTGTCTCAGCTGGGAGGTGACTCCGGCGGAAGCTCTGGTG
GCAGCAAGCGGACCGCCGACGGCTCTGAATTCGAGAGCCCTAAGAAGAAAAGAAAGGTGAGCGGAGGCTC
TAGCGGCGGAAGCACCCTGAACATTGAAGACGAGTATAGACTGCATGAAACAAGCAAGGAACCCGATGTG
TCCCTGGGCTCCACCTGGCTGTCCGACTTTCCCCAGGCCTGGGCCGAGACAGGAGGAATGGGCCTGGCCG
TGCGGCAGGCACCCCTGATCATCCCTCTGAAGGCCACCTCTACACCCGTGAGCATCAAGCAGTACCCTAT
GTCTCAGGAGGCCAGACTGGGCATCAAGCCTCACATCCAGAGGCTGCTGGACCAGGGCATCCTGGTGCCA
TGCCAGAGCCCCTGGAACACACCACTGCTGCCCGTGAAGAAGCCAGGCACCAATGACTATAGACCCGTGC
AGGATCTGAGAGAGGTGAACAAGAGGGTGGAGGATATCCACCCCACCGTGCCCAACCCTTACAATCTGCT
GTCCGGCCTGCCCCCTTCTCACCAGTGGTATACAGTGCTGGACCTGAAGGATGCCTTCTTTTGTCTGAGA
CTGCACCCTACCAGCCAGCCACTGTTCGCCTTTGAGTGGAGGGACCCTGAGATGGGCATCTCTGGCCAGC
TGACCTGGACACGCCTGCCTCAGGGCTTCAAGAATAGCCCAACACTGTTTAACGAGGCCCTGCACCGCGA
CCTGGCAGATTTCCGGATCCAGCACCCAGATCTGATCCTGCTGCAGTACGTGGACGATCTGCTGCTGGCC
GCCACCAGCGAGCTGGATTGCCAGCAGGGAACACGCGCCCTGCTGCAGACCCTGGGAAACCTGGGATATA
GGGCATCCGCCAAGAAGGCCCAGATCTGTCAGAAGCAGGTGAAGTACCTGGGCTATCTGCTGAAGGAGGG
CCAGAGATGGCTGACAGAGGCCAGGAAGGAGACAGTGATGGGCCAGCCAACACCCAAGACCCCAAGACAG
CTGAGGGAGTTCCTGGGCAAAGCAGGATTTTGCAGGCTGTTCATCCCAGGATTCGCAGAGATGGCAGCAC
CTCTGTACCCACTGACCAAGCCGGGCACCCTGTTTAATTGGGGCCCTGACCAGCAGAAGGCCTATCAGGA
GATCAAGCAGGCCCTGCTGACAGCACCAGCCCTGGGCCTGCCAGACCTGACCAAGCCTTTCGAGCTGTTT
GTGGATGAGAAGCAGGGCTACGCCAAGGGCGTGCTGACCCAGAAGCTGGGACCATGGAGACGGCCCGTGG
CCTATCTGTCCAAGAAGCTGGACCCAGTGGCAGCAGGATGGCCACCATGCCTGAGGATGGTGGCAGCAAT
CGCCGTGCTGACAAAGGATGCCGGCAAGCTGACCATGGGACAGCCACTGGTCATCCTGGCACCACACGCA
GTGGAGGCCCTGGTGAAGCAGCCTCCAGATCGCTGGCTGTCTAACGCCCGGATGACACACTACCAGGCCC
TGCTGCTGGACACCGATCGCGTGCAGTTTGGCCCTGTGGTGGCCCTGAATCCAGCCACCCTGCTGCCTCT
GCCAGAGGAGGGCCTGCAGCACAACTGTCTGGACATCCTGGCAGAGGCACACGGAACAAGGCCAGACCTG
ACCGATCAGCCCCTGCCTGACGCCGATCACACATGGTATACCGATGGAAGCTCCCTGCTGCAGGAGGGCC
AGAGGAAGGCAGGAGCAGCAGTGACCACAGAGACAGAAGTGATCTGGGCCAAGGCCCTGCCAGCAGGCAC
ATCCGCCCAGCGGGCCGAGCTGATCGCCCTGACCCAGGCCCTGAAGATGGCCGAGGGCAAGAAGCTGAAC
GTGTACACAGACTCCAGATATGCCTTCGCCACCGCACACATCCACGGAGAGATCTACAGGCGCCGGGGCT
GGCTGACCTCTGAGGGCAAGGAGATCAAGAACAAGGATGAGATCCTGGCCCTGCTGAAGGCCCTGTTTCT
GCCCAAGCGGCTGAGCATCATCCACTGTCCTGGACACCAGAAGGGACACTCCGCCGAGGCAAGGGGCAAT
CGGATGGCCGACCAGGCCGCCAGAAAGGCTGCTATTACTGAAACTCCCGACACTTCCACTCTGCTGATTG
AAAACTCCTCCCCTTCTGGCGGCTCAAAAAGAACCGCCGACGGCAGCGAATTCGAGTCTCCCAAGAAGAA
GAGGAAAGTCGGCTCTGGCCCTGCCGCTAAGAGAGTGAAGCTGGACTAATTAATTAAGCTGCCTTCTGCG
GGGCTTGCCTTCTGGCCATGCCCTTCTTCTCTCCCTTGCACCTGTACCTCTTGGTCTTTGAATAAAGCCT
GAGTAGGAAGCGACTGTGCCTTCTAGTTGCCAGCCATCTGTTGTTTGCCCCTCCCCCGTGCCTTCCTTGA
CCCTGGAAGGTGCCACTCCCACTGTCCTTTCCTAATAAAATGAGAAAATTGCATCGCATTGTCTGAGTAG
GTGTCATTCTATTCTGGGGGGTGGGGTGGGGCAGGACAGCAAGGGGGAGGATTGGGAAGACAATAGCAGG
CATGCTGGGGATGCGGTGGGCTCTATGGCTTCTGAGGCGGAAAGAACCAGCTGGGGCTCGATACCGTCGA
CCTCTAGCTAGAGCTTGGCGTAATCATGGTCATAGCTGTTTCCTGTGTGAAATTGTTATCCGCTCACAAT
TCCACACAACATACGAGCCGGAAGCATAAAGTGTAAAGCCTAGGGTGCCTAATGAGTGAGCTAACTCACA
TTAATTGCGTTGCGCTCACTGCCCGCTTTCCAGTCGGGAAACCTGTCGTGCCAGCTGCATTAATGAATCG
GCCAACGCGCGGGGAGAGGCGGTTTGCGTATTGGGCGCTCTTCCGCTTCCTCGCTCACTGACTCGCTGCG
CTCGGTCGTTCGGCTGCGGCGAGCGGTATCAGCTCACTCAAAGGCGGTAATACGGTTATCCACAGAATCA
GGGGATAACGCAGGAAAGAACATGTGAGCAAAAGGCCAGCAAAAGGCCAGGAACCGTAAAAAGGCCGCGT
TGCTGGCGTTTTTCCATAGGCTCCGCCCCCCTGACGAGCATCACAAAAATCGACGCTCAAGTCAGAGGTG
GCGAAACCCGACAGGACTATAAAGATACCAGGCGTTTCCCCCTGGAAGCTCCCTCGTGCGCTCTCCTGTT
CCGACCCTGCCGCTTACCGGATACCTGTCCGCCTTTCTCCCTTCGGGAAGCGTGGCGCTTTCTCATAGCT
CACGCTGTAGGTATCTCAGTTCGGTGTAGGTCGTTCGCTCCAAGCTGGGCTGTGTGCACGAACCCCCCGT
TCAGCCCGACCGCTGCGCCTTATCCGGTAACTATCGTCTTGAGTCCAACCCGGTAAGACACGACTTATCG
CCACTGGCAGCAGCCACTGGTAACAGGATTAGCAGAGCGAGGTATGTAGGCGGTGCTACAGAGTTCTTGA
AGTGGTGGCCTAACTACGGCTACACTAGAAGAACAGTATTTGGTATCTGCGCTCTGCTGAAGCCAGTTAC
CTTCGGAAAAAGAGTTGGTAGCTCTTGATCCGGCAAACAAACCACCGCTGGTAGCGGTGGTTTTTTTGTT
TGCAAGCAGCAGATTACGCGCAGAAAAAAAGGATCTCAAGAAGATCCTTTGATCTTTTCTACGGGGTCTG
ACACTCAGTGGAACGAAAACTCACGTTAAGGGATTTTGGTCATGAGATTATCAAAAAGGATCTTCACCTA
GATCCTTTTAAATTAAAAATGAAGTTTTAAATCAATCTAAAGTATATATGAGTAAACTTGGTCTGACAGT
TACCAATGCTTAATCAGTGAGGCACCTATCTCAGCGATCTGTCTATTTCGTTCATCCATAGTTGCCTGAC
TCCCCGTCGTGTAGATAACTACGATACGGGAGGGCTTACCATCTGGCCCCAGTGCTGCAATGATACCGCG
AGACCCACGCTCACCGGCTCCAGATTTATCAGCAATAAACCAGCCAGCCGGAAGGGCCGAGCGCAGAAGT
GGTCCTGCAACTTTATCCGCCTCCATCCAGTCTATTAATTGTTGCCGGGAAGCTAGAGTAAGTAGTTCGC
CAGTTAATAGTTTGCGCAACGTTGTTGCCATTGCTACAGGCATCGTGGTGTCACGCTCGTCGTTTGGTAT
GGCTTCATTCAGCTCCGGTTCCCAACGATCAAGGCGAGTTACATGATCCCCCATGTTGTGCAAAAAAGCG
GTTAGCTCCTTCGGTCCTCCGATCGTTGTCAGAAGTAAGTTGGCCGCAGTGTTATCACTCATGGTTATGG
CAGCACTGCATAATTCTCTTACTGTCATGCCATCCGTAAGATGCTTTTCTGTGACTGGTGAGTACTCAAC
CAAGTCATTCTGAGAATAGTGTATGCGGCGACCGAGTTGCTCTTGCCCGGCGTCAATACGGGATAATACC
GCGCCACATAGCAGAACTTTAAAAGTGCTCATCATTGGAAAACGTTCTTCGGGGCGAAAACTCTCAAGGA
TCTTACCGCTGTTGAGATCCAGTTCGATGTAACCCACTCGTGCACCCAACTGATCTTCAGCATCTTTTAC
TTTCACCAGCGTTTCTGGGTGAGCAAAAACAGGAAGGCAAAATGCCGCAAAAAAGGGAATAAGGGCGACA
CGGAAATGTTGAATACTCATACTCTTCCTTTTTCAATATTATTGAAGCATTTATCAGGGTTATTGTCTCA
TGAGCGGATACATATTTGAATGTATTTAGAAAAATAAACAAATAGGGGTTCCGCGCACATTTCCCCGAAA
AGTGCCACCTGACGTCGACGGATCGGGAGATCGATCTCCCGATCCCCTAGGGTCTACTCTCAGTACAATC
TGCTCTGATGCCGCATAGTTAAGCCAGTATCTGCTCCCTGCTTGTGTGTTGGAGGTCGCTGAGTAGTGCG
CGAGCAAAATTTAAGCTACAACAAGGCAAGGCTTGACCGACAATTGCATGAAGAATCTGCTTAGGGTTAG
GCGTTTTGCGCTGCTTCGCGATGTACGGGCCAGATATACGCGTTGACATTGATTATTGACTAGTTATTAA
TAGTAATCAATTACGGGGTCATTAGTTCATAGCCCATATATGGAGTTCCGCGTTACATAACTTACGGTAA
ATGGCCCGCCTGGCTGACCGCCCAACGACCCCCGCCCATTGACGTCAATAATGACGTATGTTCCCATAGT
AACGCCAATAGGGACTTTCCATTGACGTCAATGGGTGGAGTATTTACGGTAAACTGCCCACTTGGCAGTA
CATCAAGTGTATCATATGCCAAGTACGCCCCCTATTGACGTCAATGACGGTAAATGGCCCGCCTGGCATT
ATGCCCAGTACATGACCTTATGGGACTTTCCTACTTGGCAGTACATCTACGTATTAGTCATCGCTATTAC
CATG
